Addgene plasmid #233587: p300 KAT LIC 1M
Purpose: Bacterial expression of p300 KAT enzyme
Depositing lab: Scott Showalter. Depositing organization: Pennsylvania State University. Publication: Probing Enzymatic Acetylation Events in Real Time With NMR Spectroscopy: Insights Into Acyl-Cofactor Dependent p300 Modification of Histone H4. Dewing SM, Showalter SA. Proteins. 2025 Jun 1. doi: 10.1002/prot.26848. PubMed 40452297.
Backbone
  Vector backbone: pET His6 MBP TEV LIC cloning vector (1M)
  Backbone manufacturer: Addgene
  Backbone size w/o insert (bp): 6462
  Total vector size (bp): 7620
  Modifications to backbone: None
  Vector type: Bacterial Expression
Growth in bacteria
  Bacterial resistance: Kanamycin, 50 μg/mL
  Growth temperature: 37°C
  Growth strain: DH5alpha
  Copy number: Unknown
Gene/Insert
  Gene/Insert name: p300 KAT
  Species: H. sapiens (human)
  Insert size (bp): 1158
  GenBank ID: NC_000022.11
  Entrez Gene: EP300 (a.k.a. KAT3B, MKHK2, RSTS2, p300)
  Promoter: T7
  Tag / fusion protein: 6xHis MBP (N terminal on backbone)
  Cloning method: Ligation Independent Cloning
  Sequencing primers: 5′ T7; 3′ T7Term
Terms and licenses: Academic/Nonprofit Terms; Industry Terms: Not Available to Industry
How to cite: p300 KAT LIC 1M was a gift from Scott Showalter (Addgene plasmid # 233587 ; http://n2t.net/addgene:233587 ; RRID:Addgene_233587)
