[The description below was written by a language model from this plasmid's Addgene catalogue record and pLannotate feature annotations shown in this document.]
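Description:
p300 KAT LIC 1M is a bacterial expression plasmid built on the pET His6 MBP TEV LIC cloning vector (1M), designed to produce the lysine acetyltransferase (KAT) domain of human p300 (EP300) in E. coli. The roughly 1.16 kb insert, annotated as a fragment of the catalytic histone acetyltransferase core of p300, was introduced by ligation-independent cloning with no other changes to the backbone. The catalogue lists a total size of 7,620 bp, while the sequenced record is 7,630 nt.

Expression is driven by a T7 promoter followed by a lac operator and the phage T7 gene 10 ribosome binding site. Transcription therefore depends on a host that supplies T7 RNA polymerase, and it is held off by the plasmid-encoded lacI repressor until it is induced with IPTG. The open reading frame begins with a 6xHis tag and a signal-sequence-free, cytosolic maltose binding protein. A TEV protease site follows, and then the p300 KAT domain. This arrangement allows affinity purification and improved solubility, and the fusion partner can then be cleaved away. Short His-tag and SET1-like fragments are annotated downstream of the insert, before the T7 terminator. These appear to be backbone remnants, and the record does not indicate that they are part of the expressed protein.

The plasmid is selected with kanamycin through an aph(3')-Ia gene. It replicates from a ColE1/pBR322-type origin accompanied by the bom and rop elements, and rop tends to keep copy number low, although the catalogue lists copy number as unknown. An f1 origin and nonfunctional tetracycline-resistance fragments are also present. The associated publication used the enzyme for real-time NMR monitoring of acyl-cofactor-dependent modification of histone H4.
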