Features (pLannotate 1.2.2; 22 found; start..end, strand, type, name):
    209..227     +  promoter       T7 promoter: promoter for bacteriophage T7 RNA polymerase
    228..252     +  protein_bind   lac operator: The lac repressor binds to the lac operator to inhibit transcription in E. coli. This inhibition can be relieved by adding lactose or isopropyl-β-D-thiogalactopyranoside (IPTG). lac repressor encoded by lacI
    267..289     +  RBS            RBS: efficient ribosome binding site from bacteriophage T7 gene 10 (Olins and Rangwala, 1989)
    308..325     +  CDS            6xHis: 6xHis affinity tag
    335..1435    +  CDS            MBP: maltose binding protein from E. coli; malE (mutated); This version of the gene does not encode a signal sequence, so MBP will remain in the cytosol.
   1448..1464    +  CDS            TEV site (fragment): tobacco etch virus (TEV) protease recognition and cleavage site
   1475..2617    +  CDS            p300 core (fragment): catalytic histone acetyltransferase core of the human E1A-associated protein p300 (Delvecchio et al., 2013); EP300
   2702..2719    +  CDS            9xHis (fragment): 9xHis affinity tag
   2729..2778    +  CDS            SET1 (fragment): solubility-enhancement tag derived from T7 phage gene 10B
   2786..2833    +  terminator     T7 terminator: transcription terminator for bacteriophage T7 RNA polymerase
   2870..3298    +  rep_origin     f1 ori (sequence partly withheld): f1 bacteriophage origin of replication; arrow indicates direction of (+) strand synthesis
   3352..3409    +  promoter       AmpR promoter (fragment): bla
   3418..4233    -  CDS            KanR: aminoglycoside phosphotransferase; aph(3')-Ia; confers resistance to kanamycin in bacteria or G418 (Geneticin®) in eukaryotes
   4355..4943    +  rep_origin     ori: high-copy-number ColE1/pMB1/pBR322/pUC origin of replication
   5129..5268    -  misc_feature   bom: basis of mobility region from pBR322
   5370..5561    -  CDS            rop: Rop protein, which maintains plasmids at low copy number; rop
   5578..5958    +  CDS            YPB1_ECOLX: Protein predicted: Swiss-Prot protein existence level 4. From Escherichia coli.
   6030..6321    -  CDS            TcR (fragment): tetracycline efflux protein; tet; confers resistance to tetracycline
   6336..6357    -  protein_bind   CAP binding site: CAP binding activates transcription in the presence of cAMP. E. coli catabolite activator protein
   6370..7452    -  CDS            lacI: lac repressor; lacI; The lac repressor binds to the lac operator to inhibit transcription in E. coli. This inhibition can be relieved by adding lactose or isopropyl-β-D-thiogalactopyranoside (IPTG).
   7453..7530    -  promoter       lacI promoter: lacI
   7538..187     -  CDS            TcR (fragment) (across the origin): tetracycline efflux protein; tet; confers resistance to tetracycline
>Addgene plasmid #233587 | p300 KAT LIC 1M | addgene full sequence | sequence record 468013 | Addgene NGS Result
CAAGGAGATGGCGCCCAACAGTCCCCCGGCCACGGGGCCTGCCACCATACCCACGCCGAAACAAGCGCTC
ATGAGCCCGAAGTGGCGAGCCCGATCTTCCCCATCGGTGATGTCGGCGATATAGGCGCCAGCAACCGCAC
CTGTGGCGCCGGTGATGCCGGCCACGATGCGTCCGGCGTAGAGGATCGAGATCTCGATCCCGCGAAATTA
ATACGACTCACTATAGGGGAATTGTGAGCGGATAACAATTCCCCTCTAGAAATAATTTTGTTTAACTTTA
AGAAGGAGATATACCATGGGTTCTTCTCACCATCACCATCACCATGGTTCTTCTATGAAAATCGAAGAAG
GTAAACTGGTAATCTGGATTAACGGCGATAAAGGCTATAACGGTCTCGCTGAAGTCGGTAAGAAATTCGA
GAAAGATACCGGAATTAAAGTCACCGTTGAGCATCCGGATAAACTGGAAGAGAAATTCCCACAGGTTGCG
GCAACTGGCGATGGCCCTGACATTATCTTCTGGGCACACGACCGCTTTGGTGGCTACGCTCAATCTGGCC
TGTTGGCTGAAATCACCCCGGACAAAGCGTTCCAGGACAAGCTGTATCCGTTTACCTGGGATGCCGTACG
TTACAACGGCAAGCTGATTGCTTACCCGATCGCTGTTGAAGCGTTATCGCTGATTTATAACAAAGATCTG
CTGCCGAACCCGCCAAAAACCTGGGAAGAGATCCCGGCGCTGGATAAAGAACTGAAAGCGAAAGGTAAGA
GCGCGCTGATGTTCAACCTGCAAGAACCGTACTTCACCTGGCCGCTGATTGCTGCTGACGGGGGTTATGC
GTTCAAGTATGAAAACGGCAAGTACGACATTAAAGACGTGGGCGTGGATAACGCTGGCGCGAAAGCGGGT
CTGACCTTCCTGGTTGACCTGATTAAAAACAAACACATGAATGCAGACACCGATTACTCCATCGCAGAAG
CTGCCTTTAATAAAGGCGAAACAGCGATGACCATCAACGGCCCGTGGGCATGGTCCAACATCGACACCAG
CAAAGTGAATTATGGTGTAACGGTACTGCCGACCTTCAAGGGTCAACCATCCAAACCGTTCGTTGGCGTG
CTGAGCGCAGGTATTAACGCCGCCAGTCCGAACAAAGAGCTGGCAAAAGAGTTCCTCGAAAACTATCTGC
TGACTGATGAAGGTCTGGAAGCGGTTAATAAAGACAAACCGCTGGGTGCCGTAGCGCTGAAGTCTTACGA
GGAAGAGTTGGCGAAAGATCCACGTATTGCCGCCACTATGGAAAACGCCCAGAAAGGTGAAATCATGCCG
AACATCCCGCAGATGTCCGCTTTCTGGTATGCCGTGCGTACTGCGGTGATCAACGCCGCCAGCGGTCGTC
AGACTGTCGATGAAGCCCTGAAAGACGCGCAGACTAATGGGATCGAGGAAAACCTGTACTTCCAATCCAA
TGCAAAAGAAAATAAGTTTTCTGCTAAAAGGTTGCCATCTACCAGACTTGGCACCTTTCTAGAGAATCGT
GTGAATGACTTTCTGAGGCGACAGAATCACCCTGAGTCAGGAGAGGTCACTGTTAGAGTAGTTCATGCTT
CTGACAAAACCGTGGAAGTAAAACCAGGCATGAAAGCAAGGTTTGTGGACAGTGGAGAGATGGCAGAATC
CTTTCCATACCGAACCAAAGCCCTCTTTGCCTTTGAAGAAATTGATGGTGTTGACCTGTGCTTCTTTGGC
ATGCATGTTCAAGAGTATGGCTCTGACTGCCCTCCACCCAACCAGAGGAGAGTATACATATCTTACCTCG
ATAGTGTTCATTTCTTCCGTCCTAAATGCTTGAGGACTGCAGTCTATCATGAAATCCTAATTGGATATTT
AGAATATGTCAAGAAATTAGGTTACACAACAGGGCATATTTGGGCATGTCCACCAAGTGAGGGAGATGAT
TATATCTTCCATTGCCATCCTCCTGACCAGAAGATACCCAAGCCCAAGCGACTGCAGGAATGGTACAAAA
AAATGCTTGACAAGGCTGTATCAGAGCGTATTGTCCATGACTACAAGGATATTTTTAAACAAGCTACTGA
AGATAGATTAACAAGTGCAAAGGAATTGCCTTATTTCGAGGGTAATTTCTGGCCCAATGTTCTGGAAGAA
AGCATTAAGGAACTGGAACAGGAGGAAGAAGAGAGAAAACGAGAGGAAAACACCAGCAATGAAAGCACAG
ATGTGACCAAGGGAGACAGCAAAAATGCTAAAAAGAAGAATAATAAGAAAACCAGCAAAAATAAGAGCAG
CCTGAGTAGGGGCAACAAGAAGAAACCCGGGATGCCCAATGTATCTAACGACCTCTCACAGAAACTATAT
GCCACCATGGAGAAGCATAAAGAGGTCTTCTTTGTGATCCGCCTCATTGCTGGCCCTGCTGCCAACTCCC
TGCCTCCCATTGTTGATCCTGATCCTCTCATCCCCTGCGATCTGATGGATGGTCGGGATGCGTTTCTCAC
GCTGGCAAGGGACAAGCACCTGGAGTTCTCTTCACTCCGAAGAGCCCAGTGGTCCACCATGTGCATGCTG
GTGGAGCTGCACACGCAGAGCCAGGACCGCTTTGTCTACACCTAATAACATTGGAAGTGGATAACGGATC
CGAATTCGAGCGCCGTCGACAAGCTTGCGGCCGCACTCGAGCACCACCACCACCACCACTGAGATCCGGC
TGCTAACAAAGCCCGAAAGGAAGCTGAGTTGGCTGCTGCCACCGCTGAGCAATAACTAGCATAACCCCTT
GGGGCCTCTAAACGGGTCTTGAGGGGTTTTTTGCTGAAAGGAGGAACTATATCCGGATTGGCGAATGGG
[124 nt withheld, positions 2870-2993]
C
[91 nt withheld, positions 2995-3085]
A
[49 nt withheld, positions 3087-3135]
CCTTTGACGTTGGAGTCCACGTTCTTT
[37 nt withheld, positions 3163-3199]
ACCCTATCTCGGTCTATTCTTTTGATTTATAAGGGATTTTGCCGATTTCGGCCTATTGGTTAAAAAATGA
GCTGATTTAACAAAAATTTAACGCGAATTTTAACAAACTAGTAACGTTTACAATTTCAGGTGGCACTTTT
CGGGGAAATGTGCGCGGAACCCCTATTTGTTTATTTTTCTAAATACATTCAAATATGTATCCGCTCATGA
ATTAATTCTTAGAAAAACTCATCGAGCATCAAATGAAACTGCAATTTATTCATATCAGGATTATCAATAC
CATATTTTTGAAAAAGCCGTTTCTGTAATGAAGGAGAAAACTCACCGAGGCAGTTCCATAGGATGGCAAG
ATCCTGGTATCGGTCTGCGATTCCGACTCGTCCAACATCAATACAACCTATTAATTTCCCCTCGTCAAAA
ATAAGGTTATCAAGTGAGAAATCACCATGAGTGACGACTGAATCCGGTGAGAATGGCAAAAGTTTATGCA
TTTCTTTCCAGACTTGTTCAACAGGCCAGCCATTACGCTCGTCATCAAAATCACTCGCATCAACCAAACC
GTTATTCATTCGTGATTGCGCCTGAGCGAGACGAAATACGCGATCGCTGTTAAAAGGACAATTACAAACA
GGAATCGAATGCAACCGGCGCAGGAACACTGCCAGCGCATCAACAATGTTTTCACCTGAATCAGGATATT
CTTCTAATACCTGGAATGCTGTTTTCCCGGGGATCGCAGTGGTGAGTAACCATGCATCATCAGGAGTACG
GATAAAATGCTTGATGGTCGGAAGAGGCATAAATTCCGTCAGCCAGTTTAGTCTGACCATCTCATCTGTA
ACATCATTGGCAACGCTACCTTTGCCATGTTTCAGAAACAACTCTGGCGCATCGGGCTTCCCATACAATC
GATAGATTGTCGCACCTGATTGCCCGACATTATCGCGAGCCCATTTATACCCATATAAATCAGCATCCAT
GTTGGAATTTAATCGCGGCCTAGAGCAAGACGTTTCCCGTTGAATATGGCTCATAACACCCCTTGTATTA
CTGTTTATGTAAGCAGACAGTTTTATTGTTCATGACCAAAATCCCTTAACGTGAGTTTTCGTTCCACTGA
GCGTCAGACCCCGTAGAAAAGATCAAAGGATCTTCTTGAGATCCTTTTTTTCTGCGCGTAATCTGCTGCT
TGCAAACAAAAAAACCACCGCTACCAGCGGTGGTTTGTTTGCCGGATCAAGAGCTACCAACTCTTTTTCC
GAAGGTAACTGGCTTCAGCAGAGCGCAGATACCAAATACTGTCCTTCTAGTGTAGCCGTAGTTAGGCCAC
CACTTCAAGAACTCTGTAGCACCGCCTACATACCTCGCTCTGCTAATCCTGTTACCAGTGGCTGCTGCCA
GTGGCGATAAGTCGTGTCTTACCGGGTTGGACTCAAGACGATAGTTACCGGATAAGGCGCAGCGGTCGGG
CTGAACGGGGGGTTCGTGCACACAGCCCAGCTTGGAGCGAACGACCTACACCGAACTGAGATACCTACAG
CGTGAGCTATGAGAAAGCGCCACGCTTCCCGAAGGGAGAAAGGCGGACAGGTATCCGGTAAGCGGCAGGG
TCGGAACAGGAGAGCGCACGAGGGAGCTTCCAGGGGGAAACGCCTGGTATCTTTATAGTCCTGTCGGGTT
TCGCCACCTCTGACTTGAGCGTCGATTTTTGTGATGCTCGTCAGGGGGGCGGAGCCTATGGAAAAACGCC
AGCAACGCGGCCTTTTTACGGTTCCTGGCCTTTTGCTGGCCTTTTGCTCACATGTTCTTTCCTGCGTTAT
CCCCTGATTCTGTGGATAACCGTATTACCGCCTTTGAGTGAGCTGATACCGCTCGCCGCAGCCGAACGAC
CGAGCGCAGCGAGTCAGTGAGCGAGGAAGCGGAAGAGCGCCTGATGCGGTATTTTCTCCTTACGCATCTG
TGCGGTATTTCACACCGCAATGGTGCACTCTCAGTACAATCTGCTCTGATGCCGCATAGTTAAGCCAGTA
TACACTCCGCTATCGCTACGTGACTGGGTCATGGCTGCGCCCCGACACCCGCCAACACCCGCTGACGCGC
CCTGACGGGCTTGTCTGCTCCCGGCATCCGCTTACAGACAAGCTGTGACCGTCTCCGGGAGCTGCATGTG
TCAGAGGTTTTCACCGTCATCACCGAAACGCGCGAGGCAGCTGCGGTAAAGCTCATCAGCGTGGTCGTGA
AGCGATTCACAGATGTCTGCCTGTTCATCCGCGTCCAGCTCGTTGAGTTTCTCCAGAAGCGTTAATGTCT
GGCTTCTGATAAAGCGGGCCATGTTAAGGGCGGTTTTTTCCTGTTTGGTCACTGATGCCTCCGTGTAAGG
GGGATTTCTGTTCATGGGGGTAATGATACCGATGAAACGAGAGAGGATGCTCACGATACGGGTTACTGAT
GATGAACATGCCCGGTTACTGGAACGTTGTGAGGGTAAACAACTGGCGGTATGGATGCGGCGGGACCAGA
GAAAAATCACTCAGGGTCAATGCCAGCGCTTCGTTAATACAGATGTAGGTGTTCCACAGGGTAGCCAGCA
GCATCCTGCGATGCAGATCCGGAACATAATGGTGCAGGGCGCTGACTTCCGCGTTTCCAGACTTTACGAA
ACACGGAAACCGAAGACCATTCATGTTGTTGCTCAGGTCGCAGACGTTTTGCAGCAGCAGTCGCTTCACG
TTCGCTCGCGTATCGGTGATTCATTCTGCTAACCAGTAAGGCAACCCCGCCAGCCTAGCCGGGTCCTCAA
CGACAGGAGCACGATCATGCGCACCCGTGGGGCCGCCATGCCGGCGATAATGGCCTGCTTCTCGCCGAAA
CGTTTGGTGGCGGGACCAGTGACGAAGGCTTGAGCGAGGGCGTGCAAGATTCCGAATACCGCAAGCGACA
GGCCGATCATCGTCGCGCTCCAGCGAAAGCGGTCCTCGCCGAAAATGACCCAGAGCGCTGCCGGCACCTG
TCCTACGAGTTGCATGATAAAGAAGACAGTCATAAGTGCGGCGACGATAGTCATGCCCCGCGCCCACCGG
AAGGAGCTGACTGGGTTGAAGGCTCTCAAGGGCATCGGTCGAGATCCCGGTGCCTAATGAGTGAGCTAAC
TTACATTAATTGCGTTGCGCTCACTGCCCGCTTTCCAGTCGGGAAACCTGTCGTGCCAGCTGCATTAATG
AATCGGCCAACGCGCGGGGAGAGGCGGTTTGCGTATTGGGCGCCAGGGTGGTTTTTCTTTTCACCAGTGA
GACGGGCAACAGCTGATTGCCCTTCACCGCCTGGCCCTGAGAGAGTTGCAGCAAGCGGTCCACGCTGGTT
TGCCCCAGCAGGCGAAAATCCTGTTTGATGGTGGTTAACGGCGGGATATAACATGAGCTGTCTTCGGTAT
CGTCGTATCCCACTACCGAGATATCCGCACCAACGCGCAGCCCGGACTCGGTAATGGCGCGCATTGCGCC
CAGCGCCATCTGATCGTTGGCAACCAGCATCGCAGTGGGAACGATACCCTCATTCAGCATTTGCATGGTT
TGTTGAAAACCGGACATGGCACTCCAGTCGCCTTCCCGTTCCGCTATCGGCTGAATTTGATTGCGAGTGA
GATATTTATGCCAGCCAGCCAGACGCAGACGCGCCGAGACAGAACTTAATGGGCCCGCTAACAGCGCGAT
TTGCTGGTGACCCAATGCGACCAGATGCTCCACGCCCAGTCGCGTACCGTCTTCATGGGAGAAAATAATA
CTGTTGATGGGTGTCTGGTCAGAGACATCAAGAAATAACGCCGGAACATTAGTGCAGGCAGCTTCCACAG
CAATGGCATCCTGGTCATCCAGCGGATAGTTAATGATCAGCCCACTGACGCGTTGCGCGAGAAGATTGTG
CACCGCCGCTTTACAGGCTTCGACGCCGCTTCGTTCTACCATCGACACCACCACGCTGGCACCCAGTTGA
TCGGCGCGAGATTTAATCGCCGCGACAATTTGCGACGGCGCGTGCAGGGCCAGACTGGAGGTGGCAACGC
CAATCAGCAACGACTGTTTGCCCGCCAGTTGTTGTGCCACGCGGTTGGGAATGTAATTCAGCTCCGCCAT
CGCCGCTTCCACTTTTTCCCGCGTTTTCGCAGAAACGTGGCTGGCCTGGTTCACCACGCGGGAAACGGTC
TGATAAGAGACACCGGCATACTCTGCGACATCGTATAACGTTACTGGTTTCACATTCACCACCCTGAATT
GACTCTCTTCCGGGCGCTATCATGCCATACCGCGAAAGGTTTTGCGCCATTCGATGGTGTCCGGGATCTC
GACGCTCTCCCTTATGCGACTCCTGCATTAGGAAGCAGCCCAGTAGTAGGTTGAGGCCGTTGAGCACCGC
CGCCGCAAGGAATGGTGCATG
