>Addgene plasmid #233587 | p300 KAT LIC 1M | depositor partial sequence | sequence record 459416 | T7Term
NNNNNNNNNNNCTNCTTTCGGGCTTTGTTAGCAGCCGGATCTCAGTGGTGGTGGTGGTGGTGCTCGAGTG
CGGCCGCAAGCTTGTCGACGGCGCTCGAATTCGGATCCGTTATCCACTTCCAATGTTATTAGGTGTAGAC
AAAGCGGTCCTGGCTCTGCGTGTGCAGCTCCACCAGCATGCACATGGTGGACCACTGGGCTCTTCGGAGT
GAAGAGAACTCCAGGTGCTTGTCCCTTGCCAGCGTGAGAAACGCATCCCGACCATCCATCAGATCGCAGG
GGATGAGAGGATCAGGATCAACAATGGGAGGCAGGGAGTTGGCAGCAGGGCCAGCAATGAGGCGGATCAC
AAAGAAGACCTCTTTATGCTTCTCCATGGTGGCATATAGTTTCTGTGAGAGGTCGTTAGATACATTGGGC
ATCCCGGGTTTCTTCTTGTTGCCCCTACTCAGGCTGCTCTTATTTTTGCTGGTTTTCTTATTATTCTTCT
TTTTAGCATTTTTGCTGTCTCCCTTGGTCACATCTGTGCTTTCATTGCTGGTGTTTTCCTCTCGTTTTCT
CTCTTCTTCCTCCTGTTCCAGTTCCTTAATGCTTTCTTCCAGAACATTGGGCCAGAAATTACCCTCGAAA
TAAGGCAATTCCTTTGCACTTGTTAATCTATCTTCAGTAGCTTGTTTAAAAATATCCTTGTAGTCATGGA
CAATACGCTCTGATACAGCCTTGTCAAGCATTTTTTTGTACCATTCCTGCAGTCGCTTGGGCTTGGGTAT
CTTCTGGTCAGGAGGATGGCAATGGAAGATATAATCATCTCCCTCACTTGGTGGACATGCCCAAATATGC
CCTGTTGTGTAACCTAATTTCTTGACATATTCTAAATATCCAATTAGGATTTCATGATAGACTGCAGTCC
TCAAGCATTTAGGACGGAAGAAATGAACACTATCGAGGTAAGATATGTATACTCTCCTCTGGTTGGGTGG
AGGGCAGTCAGAGCCATACTCTTGAACATGCATGCCAAAGAAGCACAGGTCAACACCATCAATTTCTTCA
AAGGNAAGAGGGCTTTGGTTCGGTATGGAAAGGATNCTGCCATCTCTCNCTGTCACAAACNTGCTTTCAT
GCCTGNNTTTACTNCNNNNTTNNTCNNANCATNACTACTCTAACANNNGAACCTNNNNCNGACNTCAGGN
GATNCNNNNNCNCCCTCNNAAANGTCNTNNNNNCNANNNNNTNNNAANGNNNNNANNNNGNNNNNNNNNN
NNNNCNNANNNNANTTTCTTTNNCNNNNNNNNNNNNNNNNNNNNG
